Addgene plasmid #171790: miR2 HsATP10B
Purpose: transfer plasmid for lentiviral vector production with miR for Hs ATP10B
Depositing lab: Veerle Baekelandt. Depositing organization: Katholieke Universiteit Leuven. Publication: Mutated ATP10B increases Parkinson's disease risk by compromising lysosomal glucosylceramide export. Martin S, Smolders S, Van den Haute C, Heeman B, van Veen S, Crosiers D, Beletchi I, Verstraeten A, Gossye H, Gelders G, Pals P, Hamouda NN, Engelborghs S, Martin JJ, Eggermont J, De Deyn PP, Cras P, Baekelandt V, Vangheluwe P, Van Broeckhoven C. Acta Neuropathol. 2020 Jun;139(6):1001-1024. doi: 10.1007/s00401-020-02145-7. Epub 2020 Mar 14. PubMed 32172343.
Backbone
  Vector backbone: SIV tranfserplasmide
  Backbone manufacturer: Didier Nègre
  Backbone size w/o insert (bp): 7445
  Total vector size (bp): 7514
  Vector type: Lentiviral
  Selectable markers: Blasticidin
Growth in bacteria
  Bacterial resistance: Ampicillin, 100 μg/mL
  Growth temperature: 37°C
  Growth strain: NEB Stable
  Copy number: Unknown
Gene/Insert
  Gene/Insert name: ATP10B
  gRNA/shRNA sequence: tgattcaagctgctgatattg
  Species: H. sapiens (human)
  Entrez Gene: ATP10B (a.k.a. ATPVB)
  Promoter: SFFV
  Cloning method: Restriction Enzyme; 5′ cloning site Esp3I (destroyed during cloning); 3′ cloning site Esp3I (destroyed during cloning)
  Sequencing primers: 5′ TCATTTTACTGGGGGACCTTGTGCA; 3′ caacgggccacaactcctc
Terms and licenses: Academic/Nonprofit Terms; Industry Terms: Not Available to Industry
How to cite: miR2 HsATP10B was a gift from Veerle Baekelandt (Addgene plasmid # 171790 ; http://n2t.net/addgene:171790 ; RRID:Addgene_171790)
