[The description below was written by a language model from this plasmid's Addgene catalogue record and pLannotate feature annotations shown in this document.]
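Description:
miR2 HsATP10B is a lentiviral transfer plasmid of about 7.5 kb, based on a simian immunodeficiency virus (SIV) vector backbone. It is used to produce lentiviral particles that deliver a microRNA-based knockdown cassette against human ATP10B. The bacterial portion resembles pBluescript. It carries a high-copy ColE1/pUC origin, an ampicillin resistance gene with its own promoter, an f1 origin, lacZα and lac promoter/operator remnants, and flanking T7 and T3 promoters. Upstream of the viral sequences lie a CMV enhancer and promoter, which are positioned as if to drive transcription of the vector genome in producer cells. The annotated SIV-derived segments are partial matches to gag-pol (integrase region), env and nef. These most likely correspond to retained cis-acting regions of the viral genome rather than expressed viral proteins. The feature table does not explicitly annotate the LTRs or a packaging signal.

The payload is a single transcription unit driven by the spleen focus-forming virus (SFFV) LTR promoter. It encodes blasticidin S deaminase, followed directly by a short hairpin set between 5′ and 3′ flanking sequences from human miR-30a, and then a WPRE that enhances transcript stability and expression. In this arrangement the same transcript confers blasticidin resistance on transduced mammalian cells and is processed by the endogenous microRNA machinery to release an artificial miRNA directed against ATP10B. The targeting sequence was inserted by Esp3I cloning, which destroyed both sites. The name suggests that this is one of several miRNA designs against the gene. The associated work concerns the role of ATP10B in lysosomal glucosylceramide export and Parkinson's disease risk, so the construct is suited to generating stable, selectable ATP10B knockdown in human cells.
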