Features (pLannotate 1.2.2; 22 found; start..end, strand, type, name):
     74..502     -  rep_origin     f1 ori (sequence partly withheld): f1 bacteriophage origin of replication; arrow indicates direction of (+) strand synthesis
    507..664     -  CDS            lacZα (fragment): LacZα fragment of β-galactosidase; lacZ fragment
    667..685     +  promoter       T7 promoter: promoter for bacteriophage T7 RNA polymerase
    694..724     +  misc_feature   MCS (fragment): pBluescript multiple cloning site
    800..1179    +  enhancer       CMV enhancer: human cytomegalovirus immediate early enhancer
   1180..1383    +  promoter       CMV promoter: human cytomegalovirus (CMV) immediate early promoter
   1957..2136    +  CDS            gag-pol (fragment): POL_SIVMK - Experimental evidence at protein level: Swiss-Prot protein existence level 1. Integrase catalyzes viral DNA integration into the host chromosome, by performing a series of DNA cutting and joining reactions. This enzyme activity takes place after virion entry into a cell and reverse transcription of the RNA genome in dsDNA. The first step in the integration process is 3' processing. This step requires a complex comprising the viral genome, matrix protein, Vpr and integrase. This complex is called the pre-integration complex (PIC). The integrase protein removes 2 nucleotides from eac
   2149..2928    +  CDS            env (fragment): ENV_SIVM2 - Experimental evidence at protein level: Swiss-Prot protein existence level 1. The gp120-gp41 heterodimer allows rapid transcytosis of the virus through CD4 negative cells such as simple epithelial monolayers of the intestinal, rectal and endocervical epithelial barriers. Both gp120 and gp41 specifically recognize glycosphingolipids galactosyl- ceramide (GalCer) or 3' sulfo-galactosyl-ceramide (GalS) present in the lipid rafts structures of epithelial cells. Binding to these alternative receptors allows the rapid transcytosis of the virus through the epithelial cells. This transcyto
   3073..3480    +  promoter       SFFV promoter: spleen focus-forming virus long terminal repeat (LTR) promoter
   3504..3902    +  CDS            BSD: blasticidin S deaminase; Aspergillus terreus BSD; confers resistance to blasticidin
   3913..3939    +  ncRNA          5' miR-30a (fragment): sequence upstream of the 71-nt precursor of the human miR-30a microRNA (Zeng et al., 2002) miRNA
   4009..4030    +  ncRNA          3' miR-30a (fragment): sequence downstream of the 71-nt precursor of the human miR-30a microRNA (Zeng et al., 2002) miRNA
   4074..4662    +  misc_feature   WPRE: woodchuck hepatitis virus posttranscriptional regulatory element
   4667..5005    +  CDS            nef (fragment): NEF_SIVMA - Experimental evidence at protein level: Swiss-Prot protein existence level 1. Interferes with TCR signaling from the cell membrane. Interacts with CD247/TCRZ (TCR zeta chain) and exert potent down- regulation of cell surface TCR/CD3 complexes (By similarity). From Simian immunodeficiency virus (isolate 1A11) (SIV-mac) (Simian immunodeficiency virus rhesus monkey).
   5370..5388    -  promoter       T3 promoter: promoter for bacteriophage T3 RNA polymerase
   5433..5449    -  protein_bind   lac operator: The lac repressor binds to the lac operator to inhibit transcription in E. coli. This inhibition can be relieved by adding lactose or isopropyl-β-D-thiogalactopyranoside (IPTG). lac repressor encoded by lacI
   5457..5487    -  promoter       lac promoter: promoter for the E. coli lac operon
   5502..5523    -  protein_bind   CAP binding site: CAP binding activates transcription in the presence of cAMP. E. coli catabolite activator protein
   5536..5628    -  CDS            lacI (fragment): lac repressor; lacI; The lac repressor binds to the lac operator to inhibit transcription in E. coli. This inhibition can be relieved by adding lactose or isopropyl-β-D-thiogalactopyranoside (IPTG).
   5811..6399    -  rep_origin     ori: high-copy-number ColE1/pMB1/pBR322/pUC origin of replication
   6570..7430    -  CDS            AmpR: β-lactamase; bla; confers resistance to ampicillin, carbenicillin, and related antibiotics
   7431..21      -  promoter       AmpR promoter (across the origin): bla
>Addgene plasmid #171790 | miR2 HsATP10B | addgene full sequence | sequence record 337046 | Addgene NGS Result
TAAACAAATAGGGGTTCCGCGCACATTTCCCCGAAAAGTGCCACCTAAATTGTAAGCGTTAATATTTTGT
TAAAATTCGCGTTAAATTTTTGTTAAATCAGCTCATTTTTTAACCAATAGGCCGAAATCGGCAAAATCCC
TTATAAATCAAAAGAATAGACCGAGATAGGGT
[37 nt withheld, positions 173-209]
AAAGAACGTGGACTCCAACGTCAAAGG
[49 nt withheld, positions 237-285]
T
[91 nt withheld, positions 287-377]
G
[124 nt withheld, positions 379-502]
CCCATTCGCCATTCAGGCTGCGCAACTGTTGGGAAGGGCGATCGGTGCGGGCCTCTTCGCTATTACGCCA
GCTGGCGAAAGGGGGATGTGCTGCAAGGCGATTAAGTTGGGTAACGCCAGGGTTTTCCCAGTCACGACGT
TGTAAAACGACGGCCAGTGAATTGTAATACGACTCACTATAGGGCGAATTGGAGCTCCACCGCGGTGGCG
GCCGCTCTAGAATTCCATTGCATACGTTGTATCCATATCATAATATGTACATTTATATTGGCTCATGTCC
AACATTACCGCCATGTTGACATTGATTATTGACTAGTTATTAATAGTAATCAATTACGGGGTCATTAGTT
CATAGCCCATATATGGAGTTCCGCGTTACATAACTTACGGTAAATGGCCCGCCTGGCTGACCGCCCAACG
ACCCCCGCCCATTGACGTCAATAATGACGTATGTTCCCATAGTAACGCCAATAGGGACTTTCCATTGACG
TCAATGGGTGGAGTATTTACGGTAAACTGCCCACTTGGCAGTACATCAAGTGTATCATATGCCAAGTACG
CCCCCTATTGACGTCAATGACGGTAAATGGCCCGCCTGGCATTATGCCCAGTACATGACCTTATGGGACT
TTCCTACTTGGCAGTACATCTACGTATTAGTCATCGCTATTACCATGGTGATGCGGTTTTGGCAGTACAT
CAATGGGCGTGGATAGCGGTTTGACTCACGGGGATTTCCAAGTCTCCACCCCATTGACGTCAATGGGAGT
TTGTTTTGGCACCAAAATCAACGGGACTTTCCAAAATGTCGTAACAACTCCGCCCCATTGACGCAAATGG
GCGGTAGGCGTGTACGGTGGGAGGTCTATATAAGCAGAGCTCGTTTAGTGAACCGCAGTCGCTCTGCGGA
GAGGCTGGCAGATTGAGCCCTGGGAGGTTCTCTCCAGCACTAGCAGGTAGAGCCTGGGTGTTCCCTGCTA
GACTCTCACCAGCACTTGGCCAGTGCTGGGCAGAGTGGCTCCACGCTTGCTTGCTTAAAGACCTCTTCAA
TAAAGCTGCCATTTTAGAAGTAAGCCAGTGTGTGTTCCCATCTCTCCTAGTCGCCGCCTGGTCAACTCGG
TACTCGGTAATAAGAAGACCCTGGTCTGTTAGGACCCTTTCTGCTTTGAGAAACCGAAGCAGGAAAATCC
CTAGCAGATTGGCGCCCGAACAGGGACTTGAAGGAGAGTGAGAGACTCCTGAGTACGGCTGAGTGAAGGC
AGTAAGGGCGGCAGGAACCAACCACGACGGAGTGCTCCTATAAAGGCGCGGGTCGGTACCAGACGGCGTG
AGGAGCGGGAGAGGAGGAGGCCTCCGGTTGCAGGTAAGTGCAACACAAAAAAGAAATAGCTGTCTTGTTA
TCCAGGAAGGGATAATAAGATAGAGTGGGAGATGGGCGCGAGAAACTCCGTCTTGTCAGGGAAGAAAGCA
GATGAATTGAAAAAATTATTAATCGCATGAATTTTAAAAGAAGGGGAGGAATAGGGGATATGACTCCAGC
AGAAAGATTAATTAACATGATCACTACAGAACAAGAAATACAATTTCAACAATCAAAAAACTCAAAATTT
AAAAATTTTCGGGTCTATTACAGAGCTCACGCGTGATTGGAGTTGGGAGATTATAAATTAGTAGAGATCA
CTCCGATTGGCTTGGCCCCCACAGATGTGAAGAGGTACACTACTGGTGGCACCTCAAGAAATAAAAGAGG
GGTCTTTGTGCTAGGGTTCTTGGGTTTTCTCGCAACGGCAGGTTCTGCAATGGGCGCGGCGTCGTTGACG
CTGACCGCTCAGTCCCGGACTTTATTGGCTGGGATAGTGCAGCAACAGCAACAGCTGTTGGACGTGGTCA
AGAGACAACAAGAATTGTTGCGACTGACCGTCTGGGGAACAAAGAACCTCCAGACTAGGGTCACTGCCAT
CGAGAAGTACTTAAAGGACCAGGCGCAGCTAAATGCTTGGGGATGTGCGTTTAGACAAGTCTGCCACACT
ACTGTACCATGGCCAAATGCAAGTCTAACACCAGACTGGAACAATGATACTTGGCAAGAGTGGGAGCGAA
AGGTTGACTTCTTGGAGGAAAATATAACAGCCCTCCTAGAAGAGGCACAAATTCAACAAGAGAAGAACAT
GTATGAATTACAAAAGTTGAATAGCTGGGATGTGTTTGGCAATTGGTTTGACCTTGCTTCTTGGATAAAG
TATATACAATATGGAATTTATGTAGTTGTAGGAGTAATACTGTTAAGAATAGTGATCTATATAGTACAAA
TGCTAGCTAAGTTAAGGCAGGGGTATAGGCCAGTGTTCTCTTCCCCACCCTCTTATTTCCAGTAGACTCA
TACCCAACAGGACCCGGCACTGCCAACCAGAGAAGGCAAAGAAGGACGGTGGAGAAGGCGGTGGATCTGC
TAGCACTAGTTATTAATCGTACGATTAACTGCAGCCCCGATAAAATAAAAGATTTTATTTAGTCTCCAGA
AAAAGGGGGGAATGAAAGACCCCACCTGTAGGTTTGGCAAGCTAGCTGCAGTAACGCCATTTTGCAAGGC
ATGGAAAAATACCAAACCAAGAATAGAGAAGTTCAGATCAAGGGCGGGTACATGAAAATAGCTAACGTTG
GGCCAAACAGGATATCTGCGGTGAGCAGTTTCGGCCCCGGCCCGGGGCCAAGAACAGATGGTCACCGCAG
TTTCGGCCCCGGCCCGAGGCCAAGAACAGATGGTCCCCAGATATGGCCCAACCCTCAGCAGTTTCTTAAG
ACCCATCAGATGTTTCCAGGCTCCCCCAAGGACCTGAAATGACCCTGCGCCTTATTTGAATTAACCAATC
AGCCTGCTTCTCGCTTCTGTTCGCGCGCTTCTGCTTCCCGAGCTCTATAAAAGAGCTCACAACCCCTCAC
TCGGCGCGCCAGTCCTCCGACAGACTGAGTCGCCCGGGGGACCGGGAGCAGATCTACCGGTATGGCCAAG
CCTTTGTCTCAAGAAGAATCCACCCTCATTGAAAGAGCAACGGCTACAATCAACAGCATCCCCATCTCTG
AAGACTACAGCGTCGCCAGCGCAGCTCTCTCTAGCGACGGCCGCATCTTCACTGGTGTCAATGTATATCA
TTTTACTGGGGGACCTTGTGCAGAACTCGTGGTGCTGGGCACTGCTGCTGCTGCGGCAGCTGGCAACCTG
ACTTGTATCGTCGCGATCGGAAATGAGAACAGGGGCATCTTGAGCCCCTGCGGACGGTGCCGACAGGTGC
TTCTCGATCTGCATCCTGGGATCAAAGCCATAGTGAAGGACAGTGATGGACAGCCGACGGCAGTTGGGAT
TCGTGAATTGCTGCCCTCTGGTTATGTGTGGGAGGGCTAACTCGAGATCCAAGAAGGTATATTGCTGTTG
ACAGTGAGCGTTGATTCAAGCTGCTGATATTGTAGTGAAGCCACAGATGTACAATATCAGCAGCTTGAAT
CATTGCCTACTGCCTCGGACTTCAAGGGCTACGATGTCGACTTGGATCCATCGATGGATCTAATTCCCGA
TAATCAACCTCTGGATTACAAAATTTGTGAAAGATTGACTGGTATTCTTAACTATGTTGCTCCTTTTACG
CTATGTGGATACGCTGCTTTAATGCCTTTGTATCATGCTATTGCTTCCCGTATGGCTTTCATTTTCTCCT
CCTTGTATAAATCCTGGTTGCTGTCTCTTTATGAGGAGTTGTGGCCCGTTGTCAGGCAACGTGGCGTGGT
GTGCACTGTGTTTGCTGACGCAACCCCCACTGGTTGGGGCATTGCCACCACCTGTCAGCTCCTTTCCGGG
ACTTTCGCTTTCCCCCTCCCTATTGCCACGGCGGAACTCATCGCCGCCTGCCTTGCCCGCTGCTGGACAG
GGGCTCGGCTGTTGGGCACTGACAATTCCGTGGTGTTGTCGGGGAAGCTGACGTCCTTTCCATGGCTGCT
CGCCTGTGTTGCCACCTGGATTCTGCGCGGGACGTCCTTCTGCTACGTCCCTTCGGCCCTCAATCCAGCG
GACCTTCCTTCCCGCGGCCTGCTGCCGGCTCTGCGGCCTCTTCCGCGTCTTCGCCTTCGCCCTCAGACGA
GTCGGATCTCCCTTTGGGCCGCCTCCCCGCATCGTCGAGTTTTATAAAAGAAAAGGGGGGACTGGAAGGG
ATTTATTACAGTGCAAGAAGACATAGAATCTTAGACATGTACTTAGAAAAGGAAGAAGGCATCATACCAG
ATTGGCAGGATTACACCTCAGGACCAGGAATTAGATACCCAAAGACATTTGGCTGGCTATGGAAATTAGT
CCCTGTAAATGTATCAGATGAGGCACAGGAGGATGAGAGGCATTATTTAATGCAGCCAGCTCAAACTTCC
AAGTGGGATGACCCTTGGGGAGAGGTTCTAGCGTGGAAGTTTGATCCAACTCTAGCCTACACTTATGAGG
CATATGCTAGATACCCAGAAGAGTTGGAAGCAAGTCAGGCCTGTCAGAACTGCATTTCGCTCTGTATTCA
GTCGCTCTGCGGAGAGGCTGGCAGATTGAGCCCTGGGAGGTTCTCTCCAGCACTAGCAGGTAGAGCCTGG
GTGTTCCCTGCTAGACTCTCACCAGCACTTGGCCAGTGCTGGGCAGAGTGGCTCCACGCTTGCTTGCTTA
AAGACCTCTTCAATAAAGCTGCCATTTTAGAAGTAAGCCAGTGTGTGTTCCCATCTCTCCTAGTCGCCGC
CTGGTCAACTCGGTACTCGGTAATAAGAAGACCCTGGTCTGTTAGGACCCTTTCTGCTTTGAGAAACCGA
AGCAGGAAAATCCCTAGCATGGTACCAGCTTTTGTTCCCTTTAGTGAGGGTTAATTTCGAGCTTGGCGTA
ATCATGGTCATAGCTGTTTCCTGTGTGAAATTGTTATCCGCTCACAATTCCACACAACATACGAGCCGGA
AGCATAAAGTGTAAAGCCTGGGGTGCCTAATGAGTGAGCTAACTCACATTAATTGCGTTGCGCTCACTGC
CCGCTTTCCAGTCGGGAAACCTGTCGTGCCAGCTGCATTAATGAATCGGCCAACGCGCGGGGAGAGGCGG
TTTGCGTATTGGGCGCTCTTCCGCTTCCTCGCTCACTGACTCGCTGCGCTCGGTCGTTCGGCTGCGGCGA
GCGGTATCAGCTCACTCAAAGGCGGTAATACGGTTATCCACAGAATCAGGGGATAACGCAGGAAAGAACA
TGTGAGCAAAAGGCCAGCAAAAGGCCAGGAACCGTAAAAAGGCCGCGTTGCTGGCGTTTTTCCATAGGCT
CCGCCCCCCTGACGAGCATCACAAAAATCGACGCTCAAGTCAGAGGTGGCGAAACCCGACAGGACTATAA
AGATACCAGGCGTTTCCCCCTGGAAGCTCCCTCGTGCGCTCTCCTGTTCCGACCCTGCCGCTTACCGGAT
ACCTGTCCGCCTTTCTCCCTTCGGGAAGCGTGGCGCTTTCTCATAGCTCACGCTGTAGGTATCTCAGTTC
GGTGTAGGTCGTTCGCTCCAAGCTGGGCTGTGTGCACGAACCCCCCGTTCAGCCCGACCGCTGCGCCTTA
TCCGGTAACTATCGTCTTGAGTCCAACCCGGTAAGACACGACTTATCGCCACTGGCAGCAGCCACTGGTA
ACAGGATTAGCAGAGCGAGGTATGTAGGCGGTGCTACAGAGTTCTTGAAGTGGTGGCCTAACTACGGCTA
CACTAGAAGAACAGTATTTGGTATCTGCGCTCTGCTGAAGCCAGTTACCTTCGGAAAAAGAGTTGGTAGC
TCTTGATCCGGCAAACAAACCACCGCTGGTAGCGGTGGTTTTTTTGTTTGCAAGCAGCAGATTACGCGCA
GAAAAAAAGGATCTCAAGAAGATCCTTTGATCTTTTCTACGGGGTCTGACGCTCAGTGGAACGAAAACTC
ACGTTAAGGGATTTTGGTCATGAGATTATCAAAAAGGATCTTCACCTAGATCCTTTTAAATTAAAAATGA
AGTTTTAAATCAATCTAAAGTATATATGAGTAAACTTGGTCTGACAGTTACCAATGCTTAATCAGTGAGG
CACCTATCTCAGCGATCTGTCTATTTCGTTCATCCATAGTTGCCTGACTCCCCGTCGTGTAGATAACTAC
GATACGGGAGGGCTTACCATCTGGCCCCAGTGCTGCAATGATACCGCGAGACCCACGCTCACCGGCTCCA
GATTTATCAGCAATAAACCAGCCAGCCGGAAGGGCCGAGCGCAGAAGTGGTCCTGCAACTTTATCCGCCT
CCATCCAGTCTATTAATTGTTGCCGGGAAGCTAGAGTAAGTAGTTCGCCAGTTAATAGTTTGCGCAACGT
TGTTGCCATTGCTACAGGCATCGTGGTGTCACGCTCGTCGTTTGGTATGGCTTCATTCAGCTCCGGTTCC
CAACGATCAAGGCGAGTTACATGATCCCCCATGTTGTGCAAAAAAGCGGTTAGCTCCTTCGGTCCTCCGA
TCGTTGTCAGAAGTAAGTTGGCCGCAGTGTTATCACTCATGGTTATGGCAGCACTGCATAATTCTCTTAC
TGTCATGCCATCCGTAAGATGCTTTTCTGTGACTGGTGAGTACTCAACCAAGTCATTCTGAGAATAGTGT
ATGCGGCGACCGAGTTGCTCTTGCCCGGCGTCAATACGGGATAATACCGCGCCACATAGCAGAACTTTAA
AAGTGCTCATCATTGGAAAACGTTCTTCGGGGCGAAAACTCTCAAGGATCTTACCGCTGTTGAGATCCAG
TTCGATGTAACCCACTCGTGCACCCAACTGATCTTCAGCATCTTTTACTTTCACCAGCGTTTCTGGGTGA
GCAAAAACAGGAAGGCAAAATGCCGCAAAAAAGGGAATAAGGGCGACACGGAAATGTTGAATACTCATAC
TCTTCCTTTTTCAATATTATTGAAGCATTTATCAGGGTTATTGTCTCATGAGCGGATACATATTTGAATG
TATTTAGAAAAA
